Addgene plasmid #70908: pFOSGE_COF2H07
Purpose: Gateway entry clone
Depositing lab: Alexander Stark. Depositing organization: Research Institute of Molecular Pathology (IMP). Publication: Transcriptional regulators form diverse groups with context-dependent regulatory functions. Stampfel G, Kazmar T, Frank O, Wienerroither S, Reiter F, Stark A. Nature. 2015 Nov 9. doi: 10.1038/nature15545. PubMed 26550828.
Backbone
  Vector backbone: pDONR221
  Backbone manufacturer: Invitrogen
  Backbone size w/o insert (bp): 4762
  Vector type: Gateway entry vector
Growth in bacteria
  Bacterial resistance: Kanamycin, 50 μg/mL
  Growth temperature: 37°C
  Growth strain: DH5alpha
  Copy number: High Copy
Gene/Insert
  Gene/Insert name: CG7179 (alt names: FBgn0020880; CG7179, FBtr0301151)
  Species: D. melanogaster (fly)
  Insert size (bp): 2088
  Entrez Gene: CG7179 (a.k.a. Dmel_CG7179, CT22169, Dmel\CG7179, Opa, anon-28Cg, tld-like)
  Cloning method: Gateway Cloning
  Sequencing primers: 5′ M13-F20; 3′ M13R
Terms and licenses: Academic/Nonprofit Terms; Industry Terms: Not Available to Industry
How to cite: pFOSGE_COF2H07 was a gift from Alexander Stark (Addgene plasmid # 70908 ; http://n2t.net/addgene:70908 ; RRID:Addgene_70908)
