[The description below was written by a language model from this plasmid's Addgene catalogue record.]
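Description:
pFOSGE_COF2H07 is a Gateway entry clone built on the pDONR221 donor backbone and carrying the Drosophila melanogaster gene CG7179 as an insert of about 2.1 kb, corresponding to the annotated transcript FBtr0301151. It is a high-copy bacterial plasmid selected with kanamycin. It serves purely as a cloning intermediate maintained in E. coli, not as an expression vector. As is normal for an entry clone, the record lists no promoter, tag or reporter associated with the insert. No feature table is provided, so the exact boundaries of the insert, and whether it retains a stop codon, are not stated.

The insert was introduced by Gateway cloning. In the standard pDONR221 workflow, a BP recombination reaction replaces the donor vector's counter-selectable cassette with an attB-flanked PCR product, leaving the insert flanked by attL sites. These sites allow the fragment to be moved by an LR reaction, in a defined orientation and reading frame, into any compatible destination vector, which then supplies the promoter, fusion partners and host-specific elements. M13 forward and reverse priming sites flank the recombination region and are listed for sequence verification of the insert.

The clone name and the associated publication, which examines the context-dependent regulatory functions of transcriptional regulators, suggest that the plasmid belongs to a larger collection of fly open reading frames assembled for systematic functional testing. The record itself gives the purpose only as a Gateway entry clone and does not specify the downstream destination vectors or assays.
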