>Addgene plasmid #70908 | pFOSGE_COF2H07 | depositor partial sequence | sequence record 126850 | insert
ATGGAGCTGCCAATAGTCCTTCTCTTGGTACTGAGTGTCATTCCATTTGAAGCCCAGGGAGCTGTGCACG
ATGAGCTGCCCCAGTGCGGCTTACATGGTGTTTACAGGCAGCGACAGAGTCTCGTCGAATCGCCCAACTA
TCCGGACAACTATCCGGTGAACACCTGCTGGGATTATGTGGTGCGATCTCCCTACCGCTGCCCCACCAAG
TTTCACATACAGTTCTTGGACTTCAAGCTGGAGCTATCGGAGAACTGCAGTCGGGATTACTTGGCCATTG
GCCTGAACAACGATGGCGACGACATGGAGGTCTTGTGCGGTCAGGTGCTGGGTATCAAAAAGTATCACAC
CCCCGATGGAGTCCTGCGTCTGCGCTTCCTTAGCGATGATTCGCCTTGGACAACCAACGGTGGCTTCCGT
TTGCTCATCACGCGTTTGGCCTGCGAAAGGGAGGACTTGGTGGCCAGGGGTCTGGACGATGACGAGGAGG
ACGTAGATGGCGACACGGTGCAGGTGAGCGCCAAGTCGCCTCCGAAGAAGCTGCTCACCCAGCATCACCA
TCATCACCTGCCACAGCAAAGCCATCAGCCGCAACTGGAGCCAGCTTTCAACTATACGCAACCAAATCGG
TTGGGGTTTAATTTGGGCTTACAACCAGGTCTTGGTTATCCCGGTGGATTATACCCACCGCCTGCGGGAT
TACCACCCCAGTACACACCGCCATGTGCTCCCCAGCAGCAGCAACTGTTGCAGCAGCAGCAGGAGCAGCA
CCGATTCCTGCAGCAACAGCAATTACAACTGCAGATCCTGCAGCAACAGCGACTGCAACAGCAGGTCCTG
CAGCAGCAGCAGCTGCAACAACAAGTACAAGTTCAACATCCACAGCAACTTCAACTTTCCCAGCAGCAGC
AGCAACTGCAGCAAGAGTTGCCCCTGATTTCCGATCAATATCAGACCACATCCTTTCAGCCACATGCTGT
TACTCTCAAGGATTACGATGCCCAGACCTTGCAGCAGTTTGGTGGTCAGTTGGATCTCTGCTGTGCCAGC
AGCTTCAATCAGAATCACTTCTATCTCTCCAGTCCCGGATTTCCAAGGACAGTCTTGAACTATCTGCTAC
CCAATCAGCAGAGGGATTGCGTATTTTACATCGAGAAGAGCTCACCAAATGTCTGTCGACTGCGGATTCA
GTTCAAGTTCTTTGATTTCGGTCAGAATTCAGGAGGTTCAATTGGAGGCAGCTTTGGTGACGGATTCGGT
GGTGGAGTGTCCGGTGGATTGGGCGGCGGACATAGTGGCGGTTTTGGAGGCCAACATAATTGCAATGGTG
ACTTTCTGGAGCTGGATGGTCAGCGCTATTGCGGCTGTCGTTCCGGCTATGTCCACAAATCGCATTGGGA
TCAGGGTCGCAAGGCGCTGCGCATGCGCATTGGACAATCGAGCAGCACCACGTCCAATGGCTTTCTGCTG
GAGATATTCCAGGATCAGGACTCCGATGGCTGTCGTCAAGATGCTGGCCAAGGATTTGGTTTGGGCTTGC
AACCGCAGCAACCTCAAAGGGGATTGGGTTTGTGGCCACAGGGGTTACAGCCTCAGTTGGGCTTGCAACC
TCAGTTGGGCTTGCAACCTCAGTTGGGATTACCCCCGCAAACCGCACAAATGTGGCCGCTACAACCTGGT
TATCCTGGCTATATCAGTGGATATCCCCTACCCTTTTCGGCCACTCCCTACCGAACGGCGAGAAGGATAT
CCTATGCCCGGGGCATCGATGCTCAACAGCCATCGAGAGTGGTGGAAACTAACTCCACTCGCAAGGAGTT
CTATTACTTCGACGGCGACGAGGCCTTTGCCCGTTCTGCTGTGGACGATGAGGATGAGGATAAGGCTCAC
CTGGGCGTCACAACTCAGCCACAGTCTTCGTCCCAATCCATAGTTAAGCCAGAGTCACCTCTGGTTACGA
AGGCCTTTGAGCAAAGCAGTTGCTCCTTTGATTACATGGAGGTACTTAAACTTTCAGTCGACACTCTCTG
GTTAACTAAACCCTTGTGCTTTTCGCCGCTAAGAAGTTGGTTCCCAAACATTTTTGGC
