>Addgene plasmid #70908 | pFOSGE_COF2H07 | addgene partial sequence | sequence record 129969 | M13-F20 5'-TGTAAAACGACGGCCAGT-3'
GATTTTATTTTGACTGATAGTGACCTGTTCGTTGCAACAAATTGATGAGCAATGCTTTTTTATAATGCCA
ACTTTGTACAAAAAAGCAGGCTTCATGGAGCTGCCAATAGTCCTTCTCTTGGTACTGAGTGTCATTCCAT
TTGAAGCCCAGGGAGCTGTGCACGATGAGCTGCCCCAGTGCGGCTTACATGGTGTTTACAGGCAGCGACA
GAGTCTCGTCGAATCGCCCAACTATCCGGACAACTATCCGGTGAACACCTGCTGGGATTATGTGGTGCGA
TCTCCCTACCGCTGCCCCACCAAGTTTCACATACAGTTCTTGGACTTCAAGCTGGAGCTATCGGAGAACT
GCAGTCGGGATTACTTGGCCATTGGCCTGAACAACGATGGCGACGACATGGAGGTCTTGTGCGGTCAGGT
GCTGGGTATCAAAAAGTATCACACCCCCGATGGAGTCCTGCGTCTGCGCTTCCTTAGCGATGATTCGCCT
TGGACAACCAACGGTGGCTTCCGTTTGCTCATCACGCGTTTGGCCTGCGAAAGGGAGGACTTGGTGGCCA
GGGGTCTGGACGATGACGAGGAGGACGTAGATGGCGACACGGTGCAGGTGAGCGCCAAGTCGCCTCCGAA
GAAGCTGCTCACCCAGCATCACCATCATCACCTGCCACAGCAAAGCCATCAGCCGCAACTGGAGCCAGCT
TTCAACTATACGCAACCAAATCGGTTGGGGTTTAATTTGGGCTTACAACCAGGTCTTGGTTATCCCGGTG
GATTATACCCACCGCCTGCGGGATTACCACCCCAGTACACACCGCCATGTGCTCCCCAGCAGCAGCAACT
GTTGCAGCAGCAGCA
