>Addgene plasmid #70908 | pFOSGE_COF2H07 | addgene partial sequence | sequence record 129970 | M13-Rev 5'-CAGGAAACAGCTATGACC-3'
AATAATGATTTTATTTTGACTGATAGTGACCTGTTCGTTGCAACAAATTGATAAGCAATGCTTTCTTATA
ATGCCAACTTTGTACAAGAAAGCTGGGTCGCCAAAAATGTTTGGGAACCAACTTCTTAGCGGCGAAAAGC
ACAAGGGTTTAGTTAACCAGAGAGTGTCGACTGAAAGTTTAAGTACCTCCATGTAATCAAAGGAGCAACT
GCTTTGCTCAAAGGCCTTCGTAACCAGAGGTGACTCTGGCTTAACTATGGATTGGGACGAAGACTGTGGC
TGAGTTGTGACGCCCAGGTGAGCCTTATCCTCATCCTCATCGTCCACAGCAGAACGGGCAAAGGCCTCGT
CGCCGTCGAAGTAATAGAACTCCTTGCGAGTGGAGTTAGTTTCCACCACTCTCGATGGCTGTTGAGCATC
GATGCCCCGGGCATAGGATATCCTTCTCGCCGTTCGGTAGGGAGTGGCCGAAAAGGGTAGGGGATATCCA
CTGATATAGCCAGGATAACCAGGTTGTAGCGGCCACATTTGTGCGGTTTGCGGGGGTAATCCCAACTGAG
GTTGCAAGCCCAACTGAGGTTGCAAGCCCAACTGAGGCTGTAACCCCTGTGGCCACAAACCCAATCCCCT
TTGAGGTTGCTGCGGTTGCAAGCCCAAACCAAATCCTTGGCCAGCATCTTGACGACAGCCATCGGAGTCC
TGATCCTGGAATATCTCCAGCAGAAAGCCATTGGACGTGGTGCTGCTCGATTGTCCAATGCGCATGCGCA
GCGCCTTGCGACCCTGATCCCAATGCGATTTGTGGACATAGCCGGAACGACAGCCGCAATAGCGCTGACC
ATCCAGCTCCAGAAAGTCACCATTGCAATTATGTTGGCCTCC
